>Addgene plasmid #140608 | pAID1.2-EF1a-CGFP-mAID | addgene full sequence | sequence record 272988
TCTTGTCCAGAGGCGCTGCCACCATGACATACTTTCCTGAAGAGGTCGTCGAACACATTTTTAGCTTCCT
GCCTGCACAGAGAGATAGAAACACAGTGAGCCTGGTCTGCAAAGTGTGGTACGAGATCGAACGCCTGAGC
CGGAGAGGAGTGTTCGTCGGCAACTGCTATGCTGTGAGAGCAGGCAGGGTCGCCGCTAGGTTTCCAAATG
TGCGCGCACTGACCGTCAAGGGGAAACCCCACTTCGCCGACTTTAACCTGGTGCCCCCTGATTGGGGAGG
ATACGCCGGCCCTTGGATCGAGGCAGCCGCTCGCGGCTGTCATGGACTGGAGGAACTGCGCATGAAGCGA
ATGGTGGTCTCTGACGAAAGTCTGGAGCTGCTGGCTCGGAGCTTCCCTAGGTTTCGCGCACTGGTGCTGA
TTTCTTGCGAAGGCTTCAGCACCGATGGACTGGCAGCCGTGGCCTCCCACTGTAAGCTGCTGCGGGAGCT
GGACCTCCAGGAGAATGAAGTGGAGGATAGAGGCCCCAGATGGCTGTCTTGCTTCCCAGACTCATGTACC
AGCCTGGTGTCCCTGAACTTTGCCTGCATCAAAGGCGAAGTGAATGCTGGGTCCCTGGAGCGGCTGGTCT
CAAGAAGCCCCAACCTGAGGTCTCTGCGGCTGAACCGGAGCGTGAGCGTGGACACTCTGGCTAAGATTCT
GCTGAGAACCCCTAACCTGGAGGATCTGGGAACCGGCAATCTGACAGACGATTTCCAGACAGAATCCTAC
TTTAAACTGACTTCTGCCCTGGAGAAGTGTAAAATGCTGAGGAGTCTGTCAGGATTCTGGGATGCTTCAC
CCGTGTGCCTGAGCTTTATCTACCCTCTGTGTGCACAGCTGACAGGCCTGAACCTGAGCTATGCACCAAC
CCTGGACGCCAGTGATCTGACAAAGATGATCTCACGCTGCGTGAAACTCCAGCGACTGTGGGTGCTGGAC
TGTATTTCCGATAAGGGGCTCCAGGTGGTCGCCAGCTCCTGCAAGGACCTCCAGGAGCTGAGAGTGTTCC
CATCTGATTTTTACGTGGCCGGATATAGTGCTGTCACTGAGGAAGGCCTGGTGGCAGTCTCACTGGGATG
CCCAAAGCTGAACAGCCTGCTGTATTTCTGTCATCAGATGACTAATGCTGCACTGGTGACCGTCGCCAAG
AACTGCCCTAATTTCACCCGATTTCGGCTGTGTATTCTGGAACCAGGCAAACCCGACGTGGTCACATCCC
AGCCACTGGATGAAGGGTTTGGAGCTATCGTGAGAGAGTGCAAGGGACTCCAGAGGCTGAGCATTTCCGG
CCTGCTGACAGACAAAGTGTTCATGTACATCGGCAAGTATGCTAAGCAGCTGGAGATGCTGAGCATTGCA
TTTGCCGGAGACTCCGATAAGGGCATGATGCACGTGATGAACGGGTGTAAGAATCTGCGAAAACTGGAAA
TCCGGGACAGCCCTTTCGGGGATGCCGCTCTGCTGGGAAACTTTGCCAGATACGAGACAATGAGGAGCCT
GTGGATGTCTAGTTGCAATGTGACTCTGAAGGGCTGTCAGGTCCTGGCTAGTAAAATGCCTATGCTGAAC
GTGGAAGTCATTAATGAGCGGGACGGGTCTAACGAAATGGAGGAAAATCATGGCGACCTGCCAAAGGTGG
AGAAACTGTATGTGTATCGGACCACCGCAGGGGCAAGAGATGATGCTCCCAACTTTGTGAAGATTCTGGA
GGGCCGCGGCAGCCTGCTGACCTGCGGCGACGTGGAGGAGAACCCCGGCCCCATGAAAACATTTAACATT
TCTCAACAAGATCTAGAATTAGTAGAAGTAGCGACAGAGAAGATTACAATGCTTTATGAGGATAATAAAC
ATCATGTGGGAGCGGCAATTCGTACGAAAACAGGAGAAATCATTTCGGCAGTACATATTGAAGCGTATAT
AGGACGAGTAACTGTTTGTGCAGAAGCCATTGCGATTGGTAGTGCAGTTTCGAATGGACAAAAGGATTTT
GACACGATTGTAGCTGTTAGACACCCTTATTCTGACGAAGTAGATAGAAGTATTCGAGTGGTAAGTCCTT
GTGGTATGTGTAGGGAGTTGATTTCAGACTATGCACCAGATTGTTTTGTGTTAATAGAAATGAATGGCAA
GTTAGTCAAAACTACGATTGAAGAACTCATTCCACTCAAATATACCCGAAATTAAGGATCTTTTTCCCTC
TGCCAAAAATTATGGGGACATCATGAAGCCCCTTGAGGGATCCGCCCCTCTCCCTCCCCCCCCCCTAACG
TTACTGGCCGAAGCCGCTTGGAATAAGGCCGGTGTGCGTTTGTCTATATGTTATTTTCCACCATATTGCC
GTCTTTTGGCAATGTGAGGGCCCGGAAACCTGGCCCTGTCTTCTTGACGAGCATTCCTAGGGGTCTTTCC
CCTCTCGCCAAAGGAATGCAAGGTCTGTTGAATGTCGTGAAGGAAGCAGTTCCTCTGGAAGCTTCTTGAA
GACAAACAACGTCTGTAGCGACCCTTTGCAGGCAGCGGAACCCCCCACCTGGCGACAGGTGCCTCTGCGG
CCAAAAGCCACGTGTATAAGATACACCTGCAAAGGCGGCACAACCCCAGTGCCACGTTGTGAGTTGGATA
GTTGTGGAAAGAGTCAAATGGCTCTCCTCAAGCGTATTCAACAAGGGGCTGAAGGATGCCCAGAAGGTAC
CCCATTGTATGGGATCTGATCTGGGGCCTCGGTGCACATGCTTTACATGTGTTTAGTCGAGGTTAAAAAA
ACGTCTAGGCCCCCCGAACCACGGGGACGTGGTTTTCCTTTGAAAAACACGATGATAATATGGCCACAAC
CATGTGCGATATCGGAGCTGGTGCAGGCGCTGGAGCGGGTGCCAAGGAGAAGAGTGCTTGTCCTAAAGAT
CCAGCCAAACCTCCGGCCAAGGCACAAGTTGTGGGATGGCCACCGGTGAGATCATACCGGAAGAACGTGA
TGGTTTCCTGCCAAAAATCAAGCGGTGGCCCGGAGGCGGCGGCGTTCGTGAAGGTATCAATGGACGGAGC
ACCGTACTTGAGGAAAATCGATTTGAGGATGTATAAAATGGTGAGCAAGGGCGAGGAGCTGTTCACCGGG
GTGGTGCCCATCCTGGTCGAGCTGGACGGCGACGTAAACGGCCACAAGTTCAGCGTGTCCGGCGAGGGCG
AGGGCGATGCCACCTACGGCAAGCTGACCCTGAAGTTCATCTGCACCACCGGCAAGCTGCCCGTGCCCTG
GCCCACCCTCGTGACCACCCTGACCTACGGCGTGCAGTGCTTCAGCCGCTACCCCGACCACATGAAGCAG
CACGACTTCTTCAAGTCCGCCATGCCCGAAGGCTACGTCCAGGAGCGCACCATCTTCTTCAAGGACGACG
GCAACTACAAGACCCGCGCCGAGGTGAAGTTCGAGGGCGACACCCTGGTGAACCGCATCGAGCTGAAGGG
CATCGACTTCAAGGAGGACGGCAACATCCTGGGGCACAAGCTGGAGTACAACTACAACAGCCACAACGTC
TATATCATGGCCGACAAGCAGAAGAACGGCATCAAGGTGAACTTCAAGATCCGCCACAACATCGAGGACG
GCAGCGTGCAGCTCGCCGACCACTACCAGCAGAACACCCCCATCGGCGACGGCCCCGTGCTGCTGCCCGA
CAACCACTACCTGAGCACCCAGTCCGCCCTGAGCAAAGACCCCAACGAGAAGCGCGATCACATGGTCCTG
CTGGAGTTCGTGACCGCCGCCGGGATCACTCTCGGCATGGACGAGCTGTACAAGTGACAATTGTTGTTGT
TAACTTGTTTATTGCAGCTTATAATGGTTACAAATAAAGCAATAGCATCACAAATTTCACAAATAAAGCA
TTTTTTTCACTGCATTCTAGTTGTGGTTTGTCCAAACTCATCAATGTATCTTAGCGCTCGGTCGTTCGGC
TGCGGCGAGCGGTATCAGCTCACTCAAAGGCGGTAATACGGTTATCCACAGAATCAGGGGATAACGCAGG
AAAGAACATGTGAGCAAAAGGCCAGCAAAAGGCCAGGAACCGTAAAAAGGCCGCGTTGCTGGCGTTTTTC
CATAGGCTCCGCCCCCCTGACGAGCATCACAAAAATCGACGCTCAAGTCAGAGGTGGCGAAACCCGACAG
GACTATAAAGATACCAGGCGTTTCCCCCTGGAAGCTCCCTCGTGCGCTCTCCTGTTCCGACCCTGCCGCT
TACCGGATACCTGTCCGCCTTTCTCCCTTCGGGAAGCGTGGCGCTTTCTCATAGCTCACGCTGTAGGTAT
CTCAGTTCGGTGTAGGTCGTTCGCTCCAAGCTGGGCTGTGTGCACGAACCCCCCGTTCAGCCCGACCGCT
GCGCCTTATCCGGTAACTATCGTCTTGAGTCCAACCCGGTAAGACACGACTTATCGCCACTGGCAGCAGC
CACTGGTAACAGGATTAGCAGAGCGAGGTATGTAGGCGGTGCTACAGAGTTCTTGAAGTGGTGGCCTAAC
TACGGCTACACTAGAAGAACAGTATTTGGTATCTGCGCTCTGCTGAAGCCAGTTACCTTCGGAAAAAGAG
TTGGTAGCTCTTGATCCGGCAAACAAACCACCGCTGGTAGCGGTGGTTTTTTTGTTTGCAAGCAGCAGAT
TACGCGCAGAAAAAAAGGATCTCAAGAAGATCCTTTGATCTTTTCTACGGGGTCTGACGCTCAGTGGAAC
GAAAACTCACGTTAAGGGATTTTGGTCATGAGATTATCAAAAAGGATCTTCACCTAGATCCTTTTAAATT
AAAAATGAAGTTTTAAATCAATCTAAAGTATATATGAGTAAACTTGGTCTGACAGCCCCTGCGCAACGTG
GCAGGAAGCGCGCGCTGGCAAATGCTAAACCACTGCAGTGGTTACCAGTGCTTGATCAGTGAGGCACCGA
TCTCAGCGATCTGCCTATTTCGTTCGTCCATAGTGGCCTGACTCCCCGTCGTGTAGATCACTACGATTCG
TGAGGGCTTACCATCAGGCCCCAGCGCAGCAATGATGCCGCGAGAGCCGCGTTCACCGGCCCCCGATTTG
TCAGCAATGAACCAGCCAGCAGGGAGGGCCGAGCGAAGAAGTGGTCCTGCTACTTTGTCCGCCTCCATCC
AGTCTATGAGCTGCTGTCGTGATGCTAGAGTAAGAAGTTCGCCAGTGAGTAGTTTCCGAAGAGTTGTGGC
CATTGCTACTGGCATCGTGGTATCACGCTCGTCGTTCGGTATGGCTTCGTTCAACTCTGGTTCCCAGCGG
TCAAGCCGGGTCACATGATCACCCATATTATGAAGAAATGCAGTCAGCTCCTTAGGGCCTCCGATCGTTG
TCAGAAGTAAGTTGGCCGCGGTGTTGTCGCTCATGGTAATGGCAGCACTACACAATTCTCTTACCGTCAT
GCCATCCGTAAGATGCTTTTCCGTGACCGGCGAGTACTCAACCAAGTCGTTTTGTGAGTAGTGTATACGG
CGACCAAGCTGCTCTTGCCCGGCGTCTATACGGGACAACACCGCGCCACATAGCAGTACTTTGAAAGTGC
TCATCATCGGGAATCGTTCTTCGGGGCGGAAAGACTCAAGGATCTTGCCGCTATTGAGATCCAGTTCGAT
ATAGCCCACTCTTGCACCCAGTTGATCTTCAGCATCTTTTACTTTCACCAGCGTTTCGGGGTGTGCAAAA
ACAGGCAAGCAAAATGCCGCAAAGAAGGGAATGAGTGCGACACGAAAATGTTGGATGCTCATACTCGTCC
TTTTTCAATATTATTGAAGCATTTATCAGGGTTACTAGTACGTCTCTCAAGGATAAGTAAGTAATATTAA
GGTACGGGAGGTATTGGACAGGCCGCAATAAAATATCTTTATTTTCATTACATCTGTGTGTTGGTTTTTT
GTGTGAATCGATAGTACTAACATACGCTCTCCATCAAAACAAAACGAAACAAAACAAACTAGCAAAATAG
GCTGTCCCCAGTGCAAGTGCAGGTGCCAGAACATTTCTCTGGCCTAACTAAGCTTTGCAAAGATGGATAA
AGTTTTAAACAGAGAGGAATCTTTGCAGCTAATGGACCTTCTAGGTCTTGAAAGGAGTGCGTGAGGCTCC
GGTGCCCGTCAGTGGGCAGAGCGCACATCGCCCACAGTCCCCGAGAAGTTGGGGGGAGGGGTCGGCAATT
GAACCGGTGCCTAGAGAAGGTGGCGCGGGGTAAACTGGGAAAGTGATGTCGTGTACTGGCTCCGCCTTTT
TCCCGAGGGTGGGGGAGAACCGTATATAAGTGCAGTAGTCGCCGTGAACGTTCTTTTTCGCAACGGGTTT
GCCGCCAGAACACAGGTAAGTGCCGTGTGTGGTTCCCGCGGGCCTGGCCTCTTTACGGGTTATGGCCCTT
GCGTGCCTTGAATTACTTCCACGCCCCTGGCTGCAGTACGTGATTCTTGATCCCGAGCTTCGGGTTGGAA
GTGGGTGGGAGAGTTCGAGGCCTTGCGCTTAAGGAGCCCCTTCGCCTCGTGCTTGAGTTGAGGCCTGGCC
TGGGCGCTGGGGCCGCCGCGTGCGAATCTGGTGGCACCTTCGCGCCTGTCTCGCTGCTTTCGATAAGTCT
CTAGCCATTTAAAATTTTTGATGACCTGCTGCGACGCTTTTTTTCTGGCAAGATAGTCTTGTAAATGCGG
GCCAAGATCTGCACACTGGTATTTCGGTTTTTGGGGCCGCGGGCGGCGACGGGGCCCGTGCGTCCCAGCG
CACATGTTCGGCGAGGCGGGGCCTGCGAGCGCGGCCACCGAGAATCGGACGGGGGTAGTCTCAAGCTGGC
CGGCCTGCTCTGGTGCCTGGCCTCGCGCCGCCGTGTATCGCCCCGCCCTGGGCGGCAAGGCTGGCCCGGT
CGGCACCAGTTGCGTGAGCGGAAAGATGGCCGCTTCCCGGCCCTGCTGCAGGGAGCTCAAAATGGAGGAC
GCGGCGCTCGGGAGAGCGGGCGGGTGAGTCACCCACACAAAGGAAAAGGGCCTTTCCGTCCTCAGCCGTC
GCTTCATGTGACTCCACGGAGTACCGGGCGCCGTCCAGGCACCTCGATTAGTTCTCGAGCTTTTGGAGTA
CGTCGTCTTTAGGTTGGGGGGAGGGGTTTTATGCGATGGAGTTTCCCCACACTGAGTGGGTGGAGACTGA
AGTTAGGCCAGCTTGGCACTTGATGTAATTCTCCTTGGAATTTGCCCTTTTTGAGTTTGGATCTTGGTTC
ATTCTCAAGCCTCAGACAGTGGTTCAAAGTTTTTTTCTTCCATTTCAGGTGTCGTGAATTGCGGAAGGCC
GTCAAGGCCACGTG
Features (pLannotate 1.2.2; 14 found; start..end, strand, type, name):
     24..1748    +  CDS            TIR1B_ORYSJ: Experimental evidence at transcript level: Swiss-Prot protein existence level 2. From Oryza sativa subsp. japonica (Rice).
   1803..2222    +  CDS            bsr: BSR_BACCE - Experimental evidence at protein level: Swiss-Prot protein existence level 1. Catalyzes the deamination of the cytosine moiety of the antibiotics blasticidin S, cytomycin and acetylblasticidin S. From Bacillus cereus.
   2396..2858    +  misc_feature   IRES: internal ribosome entry site (IRES) of the encephalomyocarditis virus (EMCV)
   2914..3117    +  CDS            mini-AID: minimal degron from the auxin-responsive IAA17 protein of Arabidopsis thaliana (Kubota et al., 2013) acts as an auxin-inducible degron (AID) in the presence of TIR1
   3118..3834    +  CDS            EGFP: EGFP is a basic (constitutively fluorescent) green fluorescent protein published in 1996, derived from Aequorea victoria. It is reported to be a rapidly-maturing weak dimer with moderate acid sensitivity.
   3852..3973    +  polyA_signal   SV40 poly(A) signal: SV40 polyadenylation signal
   4127..4715    -  rep_origin     ori: high-copy-number ColE1/pMB1/pBR322/pUC origin of replication
   4885..4918    +  misc_feature   HA-L (fragment): left homology arm from intron 1 of the mouse Rosa26 gene (Soriano, 1999)
   4942..5802    -  CDS            AmpR: β-lactamase confers resistance to ampicillin, carbenicillin, and related antibiotics
   5803..5844    -  promoter       AmpR promoter (fragment): bla
   5907..5955    +  polyA_signal   poly(A) signal: synthetic polyadenylation signal
   5969..6060    +  misc_feature   pause site: RNA polymerase II transcriptional pause signal from the human α2 globin gene
   6083..6150    +  CDS            small t antigen (fragment): SV40 (simian virus 40) small t antigen
   6156..7337    +  promoter       EF-1α promoter: strong constitutive promoter for human elongation factor EF-1α
