>Addgene plasmid #140608 | pAID1.2-EF1a-CGFP-mAID | addgene full sequence | sequence record 299845 | Addgene NGS Result
GGCTCCGGTGCCCGTCAGTGGGCAGAGCGCACATCGCCCACAGTCCCCGAGAAGTTGGGGGGAGGGGTCG
GCAATTGAACCGGTGCCTAGAGAAGGTGGCGCGGGGTAAACTGGGAAAGTGATGTCGTGTACTGGCTCCG
CCTTTTTCCCGAGGGTGGGGGAGAACCGTATATAAGTGCAGTAGTCGCCGTGAACGTTCTTTTTCGCAAC
GGGTTTGCCGCCAGAACACAGGTAAGTGCCGTGTGTGGTTCCCGCGGGCCTGGCCTCTTTACGGGTTATG
GCCCTTGCGTGCCTTGAATTACTTCCACCTGGCTGCAGTACGTGATTCTTGATCCCGAGCTTCGGGTTGG
AAGTGGGTGGGAGAGTTCGAGGCCTTGCGCTTAAGGAGCCCCTTCGCCTCGTGCTTGAGTTGAGGCCTGG
CCTGGGCGCTGGGGCCGCCGCGTGCGAATCTGGTGGCACCTTCGCGCCTGTCTCGCTGCTTTCGATAAGT
CTCTAGCCATTTAAAATTTTTGATGACCTGCTGCGACGCTTTTTTTCTGGCAAGATAGTCTTGTAAATGC
GGGCCAAGATCTGCACACTGGTATTTCGGTTTTTGGGGCCGCGGGCGGCGACGGGGCCCGTGCGTCCCAG
CGCACATGTTCGGCGAGGCGGGGCCTGCGAGCGCGGCCACCGAGAATCGGACGGGGGTAGTCTCAAGCTG
GCCGGCCTGCTCTGGTGCCTGGCCTCGCGCCGCCGTGTATCGCCCCGCCCTGGGCGGCAAGGCTGGCCCG
GTCGGCACCAGTTGCGTGAGCGGAAAGATGGCCGCTTCCCGGCCCTGCTGCAGGGAGCTCAAAATGGAGG
ACGCGGCGCTCGGGAGAGCGGGCGGGTGAGTCACCCACACAAAGGAAAAGGGCCTTTCCGTCCTCAGCCG
TCGCTTCATGTGACTCCACGGAGTACCGGGCGCCGTCCAGGCACCTCGATTAGTTCTCGAGCTTTTGGAG
TACGTCGTCTTTAGGTTGGGGGGAGGGGTTTTATGCGATGGAGTTTCCCCACACTGAGTGGGTGGAGACT
GAAGTTAGGCCAGCTTGGCACTTGATGTAATTCTCCTTGGAATTTGCCCTTTTTGAGTTTGGATCTTGGT
TCATTCTCAAGCCTCAGACAGTGGTTCAAAGTTTTTTTCTTCCATTTCAGGTGTCGTGAATTGCGGAAGG
CCGTCAAGGCCACGTGTCTTGTCCAGAGGCGCTGCCACCATGACATACTTTCCTGAAGAGGTCGTCGAAC
ACATTTTTAGCTTCCTGCCTGCACAGAGAGATAGAAACACAGTGAGCCTGGTCTGCAAAGTGTGGTACGA
GATCGAACGCCTGAGCCGGAGAGGAGTGTTCGTCGGCAACTGCTATGCTGTGAGAGCAGGCAGGGTCGCC
GCTAGGTTTCCAAATGTGCGCGCACTGACCGTCAAGGGGAAACCCCACTTCGCCGACTTTAACCTGGTGC
CCCCTGATTGGGGAGGATACGCCGGCCCTTGGATCGAGGCAGCCGCTCGCGGCTGTCATGGACTGGAGGA
ACTGCGCATGAAGCGAATGGTGGTCTCTGACGAAAGTCTGGAGCTGCTGGCTCGGAGCTTCCCTAGGTTT
CGCGCACTGGTGCTGATTTCTTGCGAAGGCTTCAGCACCGATGGACTGGCAGCCGTGGCCTCCCACTGTA
AGCTGCTGCGGGAGCTGGACCTCCAGGAGAATGAAGTGGAGGATAGAGGCCCCAGATGGCTGTCTTGCTT
CCCAGACTCATGTACCAGCCTGGTGTCCCTGAACTTTGCCTGCATCAAAGGCGAAGTGAATGCTGGGTCC
CTGGAGCGGCTGGTCTCAAGAAGCCCCAACCTGAGGTCTCTGCGGCTGAACCGGAGCGTGAGCGTGGACA
CTCTGGCTAAGATTCTGCTGAGAACCCCTAACCTGGAGGATCTGGGAACCGGCAATCTGACAGACGATTT
CCAGACAGAATCCTACTTTAAACTGACTTCTGCCCTGGAGAAGTGTAAAATGCTGAGGAGTCTGTCAGGA
TTCTGGGATGCTTCACCCGTGTGCCTGAGCTTTATCTACCCTCTGTGTGCACAGCTGACAGGCCTGAACC
TGAGCTATGCACCAACCCTGGACGCCAGTGATCTGACAAAGATGATCTCACGCTGCGTGAAACTCCAGCG
ACTGTGGGTGCTGGACTGTATTTCCGATAAGGGGCTCCAGGTGGTCGCCAGCTCCTGCAAGGACCTCCAG
GAGCTGAGAGTGTTCCCATCTGATTTTTACGTGGCCGGATATAGTGCTGTCACTGAGGAAGGCCTGGTGG
CAGTCTCACTGGGATGCCCAAAGCTGAACAGCCTGCTGTATTTCTGTCATCAGATGACTAATGCTGCACT
GGTGACCGTCGCCAAGAACTGCCCTAATTTCACCCGATTTCGGCTGTGTATTCTGGAACCAGGCAAACCC
GACGTGGTCACATCCCAGCCACTGGATGAAGGGTTTGGAGCTATCGTGAGAGAGTGCAAGGGACTCCAGA
GGCTGAGCATTTCCGGCCTGCTGACAGACAAAGTGTTCATGTACATCGGCAAGTATGCTAAGCAGCTGGA
GATGCTGAGCATTGCATTTGCCGGAGACTCCGATAAGGGCATGATGCACGTGATGAACGGGTGTAAGAAT
CTGCGAAAACTGGAAATCCGGGACAGCCCTTTCGGGGATGCCGCTCTGCTGGGAAACTTTGCCAGATACG
AGACAATGAGGAGCCTGTGGATGTCTAGTTGCAATGTGACTCTGAAGGGCTGTCAGGTCCTGGCTAGTAA
AATGCCTATGCTGAACGTGGAAGTCATTAATGAGCGGGACGGGTCTAACGAAATGGAGGAAAATCATGGC
GACCTGCCAAAGGTGGAGAAACTGTATGTGTATCGGACCACCGCAGGGGCAAGAGATGATGCTCCCAACT
TTGTGAAGATTCTGGAGGGCCGCGGCAGCCTGCTGACCTGCGGCGACGTGGAGGAGAACCCCGGCCCCAT
GAAAACATTTAACATTTCTCAACAAGATCTAGAATTAGTAGAAGTAGCGACAGAGAAGATTACAATGCTT
TATGAGGATAATAAACATCATGTGGGAGCGGCAATTCGTACGAAAACAGGAGAAATCATTTCGGCAGTAC
ATATTGAAGCGTATATAGGACGAGTAACTGTTTGTGCAGAAGCCATTGCGATTGGTAGTGCAGTTTCGAA
TGGACAAAAGGATTTTGACACGATTGTAGCTGTTAGACACCCTTATTCTGACGAAGTAGATAGAAGTATT
CGAGTGGTAAGTCCTTGTGGTATGTGTAGGGAGTTGATTTCAGACTATGCACCAGATTGTTTTGTGTTAA
TAGAAATGAATGGCAAGTTAGTCAAAACTACGATTGAAGAACTCATTCCACTCAAATATACCCGAAATTA
AGGATCTTTTTCCCTCTGCCAAAAATTATGGGGACATCATGAAGCCCCTTGAGGGATCCGCCCCTCTCCC
TCCCCCCCCCCTAACGTTACTGGCCGAAGCCGCTTGGAATAAGGCCGGTGTGCGTTTGTCTATATGTTAT
TTTCCACCATATTGCCGTCTTTTGGCAATGTGAGGGCCCGGAAACCTGGCCCTGTCTTCTTGACGAGCAT
TCCTAGGGGTCTTTCCCCTCTCGCCAAAGGAATGCAAGGTCTGTTGAATGTCGTGAAGGAAGCAGTTCCT
CTGGAAGCTTCTTGAAGACAAACAACGTCTGTAGCGACCCTTTGCAGGCAGCGGAACCCCCCACCTGGCG
ACAGGTGCCTCTGCGGCCAAAAGCCACGTGTATAAGATACACCTGCAAAGGCGGCACAACCCCAGTGCCA
CGTTGTGAGTTGGATAGTTGTGGAAAGAGTCAAATGGCTCTCCTCAAGCGTATTCAACAAGGGGCTGAAG
GATGCCCAGAAGGTACCCCATTGTATGGGATCTGATCTGGGGCCTCGGTACACATGCTTTACATGTGTTT
AGTCGAGGTTAAAAAAACGTCTAGGCCCCCCGAACCACGGGGACGTGGTTTTCCTTTGAAAAACACGATG
ATAATATGGCCACAACCATGTGCGATATCGGAGCTGGTGCAGGCGCTGGAGCGGGTGCCAAGGAGAAGAG
TGCTTGTCCTAAAGATCCAGCCAAACCTCCGGCCAAGGCACAAGTTGTGGGATGGCCACCGGTGAGATCA
TACCGGAAGAACGTGATGGTTTCCTGCCAAAAATCAAGCGGTGGCCCGGAGGCGGCGGCGTTCGTGAAGG
TATCAATGGACGGAGCACCGTACTTGAGGAAAATCGATTTGAGGATGTATAAAATGGTGAGCAAGGGCGA
GGAGCTGTTCACCGGGGTGGTGCCCATCCTGGTCGAGCTGGACGGCGACGTAAACGGCCACAAGTTCAGC
GTGTCCGGCGAGGGCGAGGGCGATGCCACCTACGGCAAGCTGACCCTGAAGTTCATCTGCACCACCGGCA
AGCTGCCCGTGCCCTGGCCCACCCTCGTGACCACCCTGACCTACGGCGTGCAGTGCTTCAGCCGCTACCC
CGACCACATGAAGCAGCACGACTTCTTCAAGTCCGCCATGCCCGAAGGCTACGTCCAGGAGCGCACCATC
TTCTTCAAGGACGACGGCAACTACAAGACCCGCGCCGAGGTGAAGTTCGAGGGCGACACCCTGGTGAACC
GCATCGAGCTGAAGGGCATCGACTTCAAGGAGGACGGCAACATCCTGGGGCACAAGCTGGAGTACAACTA
CAACAGCCACAACGTCTATATCATGGCCGACAAGCAGAAGAACGGCATCAAGGTGAACTTCAAGATCCGC
CACAACATCGAGGACGGCAGCGTGCAGCTCGCCGACCACTACCAGCAGAACACCCCCATCGGCGACGGCC
CCGTGCTGCTGCCCGACAACCACTACCTGAGCACCCAGTCCGCCCTGAGCAAAGACCCCAACGAGAAGCG
CGATCACATGGTCCTGCTGGAGTTCGTGACCGCCGCCGGGATCACTCTCGGCATGGACGAGCTGTACAAG
TGACAATTGTTGTTGTTAACTTGTTTATTGCAGCTTATAATGGTTACAAATAAAGCAATAGCATCACAAA
TTTCACAAATAAAGCATTTTTTTCACTGCATTCTAGTTGTGGTTTGTCCAAACTCATCAATGTATCTTAG
CGCTCGGTCGTTCGGCTGCGGCGAGCGGTATCAGCTCACTCAAAGGCGGTAATACGGTTATCCACAGAAT
CAGGGGATAACGCAGGAAAGAACATGTGAGCAAAAGGCCAGCAAAAGGCCAGGAACCGTAAAAAGGCCGC
GTTGCTGGCGTTTTTCCATAGGCTCCGCCCCCCTGACGAGCATCACAAAAATCGACGCTCAAGTCAGAGG
TGGCGAAACCCGACAGGACTATAAAGATACCAGGCGTTTCCCCCTGGAAGCTCCCTCGTGCGCTCTCCTG
TTCCGACCCTGCCGCTTACCGGATACCTGTCCGCCTTTCTCCCTTCGGGAAGCGTGGCGCTTTCTCATAG
CTCACGCTGTAGGTATCTCAGTTCGGTGTAGGTCGTTCGCTCCAAGCTGGGCTGTGTGCACGAACCCCCC
GTTCAGCCCGACCGCTGCGCCTTATCCGGTAACTATCGTCTTGAGTCCAACCCGGTAAGACACGACTTAT
CGCCACTGGCAGCAGCCACTGGTAACAGGATTAGCAGAGCGAGGTATGTAGGCGGTGCTACAGAGTTCTT
GAAGTGGTGGCCTAACTACGGCTACACTAGAAGAACAGTATTTGGTATCTGCGCTCTGCTGAAGCCAGTT
ACCTTCGGAAAAAGAGTTGGTAGCTCTTGATCCGGCAAACAAACCACCGCTGGTAGCGGTGGTTTTTTTG
TTTGCAAGCAGCAGATTACGCGCAGAAAAAAAGGATCTCAAGAAGATCCTTTGATCTTTTCTACGGGGTC
TGACGCTCAGTGGAACGAAAACTCACGTTAAGGGATTTTGGTCATGAGATTATCAAAAAGGATCTTCACC
TAGATCCTTTTAAATTAAAAATGAAGTTTTAAATCAATCTAAAGTATATATGAGTAAACTTGGTCTGACA
GCCCCTGCGCAACGTGGCAGGAAGCGCGCGCTGGCAAATGCTAAACCACTGCAGTGGTTACCAGTGCTTG
ATCAGTGAGGCACCGATCTCAGCGATCTGCCTATTTCGTTCGTCCATAGTGGCCTGACTCCCCGTCGTGT
AGATCACTACGATTCGTGAGGGCTTACCATCAGGCCCCAGCGCAGCAATGATGCCGCGAGAGCCGCGTTC
ACCGGCCCCCGATTTGTCAGCAATGAACCAGCCAGCAGGGAGGGCCGAGCGAAGAAGTGGTCCTGCTACT
TTGTCCGCCTCCATCCAGTCTATGAGCTGCTGTCGTGATGCTAGAGTAAGAAGTTCGCCAGTGAGTAGTT
TCCGAAGAGTTGTGGCCATTGCTACTGGCATCGTGGTATCACGCTCGTCGTTCGGTATGGCTTCGTTCAA
CTCTGGTTCCCAGCGGTCAAGCCGGGTCACATGATCACCCATATTATGAAGAAATGCAGTCAGCTCCTTA
GGGCCTCCGATCGTTGTCAGAAGTAAGTTGGCCGCGGTGTTGTCGCTCATGGTAATGGCAGCACTACACA
ATTCTCTTACCGTCATGCCATCCGTAAGATGCTTTTCCGTGACCGGCGAGTACTCAACCAAGTCGTTTTG
TGAGTAGTGTATACGGCGACCAAGCTGCTCTTGCCCGGCGTCTATACGGGACAACACCGCGCCACATAGC
AGTACTTTGAAAGTGCTCATCATCGGGAATCGTTCTTCGGGGCGGAAAGACTCAAGGATCTTGCCGCTAT
TGAGATCCAGTTCGATATAGCCCACTCTTGCACCCAGTTGATCTTCAGCATCTTTTACTTTCACCAGCGT
TTCGGGGTGTGCAAAAACAGGCAAGCAAAATGCCGCAAAGAAGGGAATGAGTGCGACACGAAAATGTTGG
ATGCTCATACTCGTCCTTTTTCAATATTATTGAAGCATTTATCAGGGTTACTAGTACGTCTCTCAAGGAT
AAGTAAGTAATATTAAGGTACGGGAGGTATTGGACAGGCCGCAATAAAATATCTTTATTTTCATTACATC
TGTGTGTTGGTTTTTTGTGTGAATCGATAGTACTAACATACGCTCTCCATCAAAACAAAACGAAACAAAA
CAAACTAGCAAAATAGGCTGTCCCCAGTGCAAGTGCAGGTGCCAGAACATTTCTCTGGCCTAACCAGGCT
CCCCAGCAGGCAGAAGTATGCAAAGCATGCATCTCAATTAGTCAGCAACCATAGTCCCGCCCCTAACTCC
GCCCATCCCGCCCCTAACTCCGCCCAGTTCCGCCCATTCTCCGCCCCATGGCTGACTAATTTTTTTTATT
TATGCAGAGGCCGAGGCCGCCTCGGCCTCTGAGCTATTCCAGAAGTAGTGAGGAGGCTTTTTTGGAGGCC
TAGGCTTTTGCAAAAAGCTTTGCAAAGATGGATAAAGTTTTAAACAGAGAGGAATCTTTGCAGCTAATGG
ACCTTCTAGGTCTTGAAAGGAGTGGGAATT
Features (pLannotate 1.2.2; 15 found; start..end, strand, type, name):
      1..1179    +  promoter       EF-1α promoter: strong constitutive promoter for human elongation factor EF-1α
   1230..2954    +  CDS            TIR1B_ORYSJ: Experimental evidence at transcript level: Swiss-Prot protein existence level 2. From Oryza sativa subsp. japonica (Rice).
   3009..3428    +  CDS            bsr: BSR_BACCE - Experimental evidence at protein level: Swiss-Prot protein existence level 1. Catalyzes the deamination of the cytosine moiety of the antibiotics blasticidin S, cytomycin and acetylblasticidin S. From Bacillus cereus.
   3491..4077    +  misc_feature   IRES2: internal ribosome entry site (IRES) of the encephalomyocarditis virus (EMCV)
   4120..4323    +  CDS            mini-AID: minimal degron from the auxin-responsive IAA17 protein of Arabidopsis thaliana (Kubota et al., 2013) acts as an auxin-inducible degron (AID) in the presence of TIR1
   4324..5040    +  CDS            EGFP: EGFP is a basic (constitutively fluorescent) green fluorescent protein published in 1996, derived from Aequorea victoria. It is reported to be a rapidly-maturing weak dimer with moderate acid sensitivity.
   5058..5179    +  polyA_signal   SV40 poly(A) signal: SV40 polyadenylation signal
   5333..5921    -  rep_origin     ori: high-copy-number ColE1/pMB1/pBR322/pUC origin of replication
   6091..6124    +  misc_feature   HA-L (fragment): left homology arm from intron 1 of the mouse Rosa26 gene (Soriano, 1999)
   6148..7008    -  CDS            AmpR: β-lactamase confers resistance to ampicillin, carbenicillin, and related antibiotics
   7009..7050    -  promoter       AmpR promoter (fragment): bla
   7113..7161    +  polyA_signal   poly(A) signal: synthetic polyadenylation signal
   7175..7266    +  misc_feature   pause site: RNA polymerase II transcriptional pause signal from the human α2 globin gene
   7286..7496    +  promoter       SV40 promoter: SV40 early promoter
   7518..7584    +  CDS            small t antigen (fragment): SV40 (simian virus 40) small t antigen
