[The description below was written by a language model from this plasmid's Addgene catalogue record and pLannotate feature annotations shown in this document.]
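Description:
pAID1.2-EF1a-CGFP-mAID is a mammalian expression plasmid for the auxin-inducible degron (AID) system, listed as built on a pBlueScript backbone. It is propagated in E. coli at high copy from a ColE1/pUC-type origin with ampicillin selection (β-lactamase), and transfected mammalian cells are selected with blasticidin.

The payload is a single transcription unit driven by the human EF-1α promoter. The first coding region is rice (Oryza sativa) TIR1, the auxin-receptor F-box protein. It is followed closely by bsr, the Bacillus cereus blasticidin S deaminase. The short gap between the two is unannotated, so the record does not state how they are linked. An EMCV IRES then allows internal translation initiation of a second product, the mini-AID degron from Arabidopsis IAA17 fused directly to EGFP, and the unit ends with an SV40 polyadenylation signal. One plasmid therefore supplies the receptor, the drug marker and a fluorescent degron-tagged protein. In the presence of auxin, TIR1 recognises mini-AID and directs the fusion to degradation, so loss of GFP signal reports depletion. Upstream of the EF-1α promoter lie a synthetic poly(A) signal and a transcriptional pause site, which typically limit read-through from the backbone.

Two sequence records are provided, of 7,590 and 7,364 nt against a catalogued size of 7,346 bp. They share the same architecture but differ in the IRES annotation, and an SV40 early promoter is annotated only in the longer one. The short Rosa26 homology-arm and SV40 small t antigen fragments are probably incidental matches. The purpose given is co-expression of OsTIR1 and mAID-GFP, in a study of an engineered auxin–TIR1 pair. The annotated TIR1 is matched only to the rice protein, with no engineered variant indicated.
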