Addgene plasmid #140608: pAID1.2-EF1a-CGFP-mAID
Purpose: Expression of OsTIR1 and mAID-GFP protein in mammalian cells under the control of EF1a promoter
Depositing lab: Tatsuo Fukagawa. Depositing organization: The University of Osaka. Publication: A super-sensitive auxin-inducible degron system with an engineered auxin-TIR1 pair. Nishimura K, Yamada R, Hagihara S, Iwasaki R, Uchida N, Kamura T, Takahashi K, Torii KU, Fukagawa T. Nucleic Acids Res. 2020 Oct 9;48(18):e108. doi: 10.1093/nar/gkaa748. PubMed 32941625.
Backbone
  Vector backbone: pBlueScript
  Backbone size w/o insert (bp): 3000
  Total vector size (bp): 7346
  Vector type: Mammalian Expression
  Selectable markers: Blasticidin
Growth in bacteria
  Bacterial resistance: Ampicillin, 100 μg/mL
  Growth temperature: 37°C
  Growth strain: DH5alpha
  Copy number: High Copy
Gene/Insert
  Gene/Insert name: OsTIR1
  Species: oriza sativa
  Insert size (bp): 1725
Terms and licenses: Academic/Nonprofit Terms; Industry Terms: Not Available to Industry
Depositor comments: Please visit https://www.biorxiv.org/content/10.1101/2020.01.20.912113v1 for bioRxiv preprint.
How to cite: pAID1.2-EF1a-CGFP-mAID was a gift from Tatsuo Fukagawa (Addgene plasmid # 140608 ; http://n2t.net/addgene:140608 ; RRID:Addgene_140608)
